>Addgene plasmid #204514 | pHIT342 | addgene full sequence | sequence record 403743 | Addgene NGS Result
TAATACGACTCACTATAGGGGAATTGTGAGCGGATAACAATTCCCCTCTAGAAATAATTTTGTTTAACTT
TAAGAAGGAGATATACCATGGGCAGCAGCCATCATCATCATCATCACAGCAGCGGCCTGGTGCCGCGCGG
CAGCCATAATATGAAAACTGAAGAAGGTAAACTGGTAATCTGGATTAACGGCGATAAAGGCTATAACGGT
CTCGCTGAAGTCGGTAAGAAATTCGAGAAAGATACCGGAATTAAAGTCACCGTTGAGCATCCGGATAAAC
TGGAAGAGAAATTCCCACAGGTTGCGGCAACTGGCGATGGCCCTGACATTATCTTCTGGGCACACGACCG
CTTTGGTGGCTACGCTCAATCTGGCCTGTTGGCTGAAATCACCCCGGACAAAGCGTTCCAGGACAAGCTG
TATCCGTTTACCTGGGATGCCGTACGTTACAACGGCAAGCTGATTGCTTACCCGATCGCTGTTGAAGCGT
TATCGCTGATTTATAACAAAGATCTGCTGCCGAACCCGCCAAAAACCTGGGAAGAGATCCCGGCGCTGGA
TAAAGAACTGAAAGCGAAAGGTAAGAGCGCGCTGATGTTCAACCTGCAAGAACCGTACTTCACCTGGCCG
CTGATTGCTGCTGACGGGGGTTATGCGTTCAAGTATGAAAACGGCAAGTACGACATTAAAGACGTGGGCG
TGGATAACGCTGGCGCGAAAGCGGGTCTGACCTTCCTGGTTGACCTGATTAAAAACAAACACATGAATGC
AGACACCGATTACTCCATCGCAGAAGCTGCCTTTAATAAAGGCGAAACAGCGATGACCATCAACGGCCCG
TGGGCATGGTCCAACATCGACACCAGCAAAGTGAATTATGGTGTAACGGTACTGCCGACCTTCAAGGGTC
AACCATCCAAACCGTTCGTTGGCGTGCTGAGCGCAGGTATTAACGCCGCCAGTCCGAACAAAGAGCTGGC
AAAAGAGTTCCTCGAAAACTATCTGCTGACTGATGAAGGTCTGGAAGCGGTTAATAAAGACAAACCGCTG
GGTGCCGTAGCGCTGAAGTCTTACGAGGAAGAGTTGGCGAAAGATCCACGTATTGCCGCCACTATGGAAA
ACGCCCAGAAAGGTGAAATCATGCCGAACATCCCGCAGATGTCCGCTTTCTGGTATGCCGTGCGTACTGC
GGTGATCAACGCCGCCAGCGGTCGTCAGACTGTCGATGAAGCCCTGAAAGACGCGCAGACTCATATGGCG
GCCGCTATGGATAACTTCACAATTTGGGTTGACGCTCCCACTGAAGCACTTATTGAGACACCAGTTGATG
ACCAATCGTCAGGCTTTCTTCGCGATGAGATCATGCTCACACAGCAATACGTTCTTGAGAAGCTTGACGA
GCAGACTGAGCAAGATAAAGGCGAGCAAACTGATGAGCAGGCGGCGAAATCTCGCGAGCTGGCTTCTCAA
GTTCAAACCGAGTCGCAACGAATGCATGATATAAAGAAGGAGCTTAACGTATTCAAAGAGTCGTGCAAGT
CGATCGAATTGCAACTTGTCTCTGTCAAAAAAAGCATCCCAGATCGCACCAAGCTACAATCAGGCGAAAA
GGAGAAAAGTCTTAATGAAGCGGATTATGAGTTATCCAAATTCGAAGATTTGTTGTCTAGTCGTGAAAGA
GAGCTCACTAAGATAATTCAACGCGAACAATCTCGTAATAACGGAGAAGCTAAAAATGAGTGCAAGAGGC
TTCGTGAAATGATCATGGCAGCCAAGCAGAAACATGAAAAATTGGTGGAGCTGAATTCGTCGTGCGCAAT
GATGCAAGCGAAATACGATGAAATGATAATTCGCCAAGATCAAGACTAACTCGAGCACCACCACCACCAC
CACTGAGATCCGGCTGCTAACAAAGCCCGAAAGGAAGCTGAGTTGGCTGCTGCCACCGCTGAGCAATAAC
TAGCATAACCCCTTGGGGCCTCTAAACGGGTCTTGAGGGGTTTTTTGCTGAAAGGAGGAACTATATCCGG
ATTGGCGAATGGG
[124 nt withheld, positions 2044-2167]
C
[91 nt withheld, positions 2169-2259]
A
[49 nt withheld, positions 2261-2309]
CCTTTGACGTTGGAGTCCACGTTCTTT
[37 nt withheld, positions 2337-2373]
ACCCTATCTCGGTCTATTCTTTTGATTTATAAGGGATTTTGCCGATTTCGGCCTATTGGTTAAAAAATGA
GCTGATTTAACAAAAATTTAACGCGAATTTTAACAAAATATTAACGCTTACAATTTAGGTGGCACTTTTC
GGGGAAATGTGCGCGGAACCCCTATTTGTTTATTTTTCTAAATACATTCAAATATGTATCCGCTCATGAA
TTAATTCTTAGAAAAACTCATCGAGCATCAAATGAAACTGCAATTTATTCATATCAGGATTATCAATACC
ATATTTTTGAAAAAGCCGTTTCTGTAATGAAGGAGAAAACTCACCGAGGCAGTTCCATAGGATGGCAAGA
TCCTGGTATCGGTCTGCGATTCCGACTCGTCCAACATCAATACAACCTATTAATTTCCCCTCGTCAAAAA
TAAGGTTATCAAGTGAGAAATCACCATGAGTGACGACTGAATCCGGTGAGAATGGCAAAAGTTTATGCAT
TTCTTTCCAGACTTGTTCAACAGGCCAGCCATTACGCTCGTCATCAAAATCACTCGCATCAACCAAACCG
TTATTCATTCGTGATTGCGCCTGAGCGAGACGAAATACGCGATCGCTGTTAAAAGGACAATTACAAACAG
GAATCGAATGCAACCGGCGCAGGAACACTGCCAGCGCATCAACAATATTTTCACCTGAATCAGGATATTC
TTCTAATACCTGGAATGCTGTTTTCCCGGGGATCGCAGTGGTGAGTAACCATGCATCATCAGGAGTACGG
ATAAAATGCTTGATGGTCGGAAGAGGCATAAATTCCGTCAGCCAGTTTAGTCTGACCATCTCATCTGTAA
CATCATTGGCAACGCTACCTTTGCCATGTTTCAGAAACAACTCTGGCGCATCGGGCTTCCCATACAATCG
ATAGATTGTCGCACCTGATTGCCCGACATTATCGCGAGCCCATTTATACCCATATAAATCAGCATCCATG
TTGGAATTTAATCGCGGCCTAGAGCAAGACGTTTCCCGTTGAATATGGCTCATAACACCCCTTGTATTAC
TGTTTATGTAAGCAGACAGTTTTATTGTTCATGACCAAAATCCCTTAACGTGAGTTTTCGTTCCACTGAG
CGTCAGACCCCGTAGAAAAGATCAAAGGATCTTCTTGAGATCCTTTTTTTCTGCGCGTAATCTGCTGCTT
GCAAACAAAAAAACCACCGCTACCAGCGGTGGTTTGTTTGCCGGATCAAGAGCTACCAACTCTTTTTCCG
AAGGTAACTGGCTTCAGCAGAGCGCAGATACCAAATACTGTCCTTCTAGTGTAGCCGTAGTTAGGCCACC
ACTTCAAGAACTCTGTAGCACCGCCTACATACCTCGCTCTGCTAATCCTGTTACCAGTGGCTGCTGCCAG
TGGCGATAAGTCGTGTCTTACCGGGTTGGACTCAAGACGATAGTTACCGGATAAGGCGCAGCGGTCGGGC
TGAACGGGGGGTTCGTGCACACAGCCCAGCTTGGAGCGAACGACCTACACCGAACTGAGATACCTACAGC
GTGAGCTATGAGAAAGCGCCACGCTTCCCGAAGGGAGAAAGGCGGACAGGTATCCGGTAAGCGGCAGGGT
CGGAACAGGAGAGCGCACGAGGGAGCTTCCAGGGGGAAACGCCTGGTATCTTTATAGTCCTGTCGGGTTT
CGCCACCTCTGACTTGAGCGTCGATTTTTGTGATGCTCGTCAGGGGGGCGGAGCCTATGGAAAAACGCCA
GCAACGCGGCCTTTTTACGGTTCCTGGCCTTTTGCTGGCCTTTTGCTCACATGTTCTTTCCTGCGTTATC
CCCTGATTCTGTGGATAACCGTATTACCGCCTTTGAGTGAGCTGATACCGCTCGCCGCAGCCGAACGACC
GAGCGCAGCGAGTCAGTGAGCGAGGAAGCGGAAGAGCGCCTGATGCGGTATTTTCTCCTTACGCATCTGT
GCGGTATTTCACACCGCAATGGTGCACTCTCAGTACAATCTGCTCTGATGCCGCATAGTTAAGCCAGTAT
ACACTCCGCTATCGCTACGTGACTGGGTCATGGCTGCGCCCCGACACCCGCCAACACCCGCTGACGCGCC
CTGACGGGCTTGTCTGCTCCCGGCATCCGCTTACAGACAAGCTGTGACCGTCTCCGGGAGCTGCATGTGT
CAGAGGTTTTCACCGTCATCACCGAAACGCGCGAGGCAGCTGCGGTAAAGCTCATCAGCGTGGTCGTGAA
GCGATTCACAGATGTCTGCCTGTTCATCCGCGTCCAGCTCGTTGAGTTTCTCCAGAAGCGTTAATGTCTG
GCTTCTGATAAAGCGGGCCATGTTAAGGGCGGTTTTTTCCTGTTTGGTCACTGATGCCTCCGTGTAAGGG
GGATTTCTGTTCATGGGGGTAATGATACCGATGAAACGAGAGAGGATGCTCACGATACGGGTTACTGATG
ATGAACATGCCCGGTTACTGGAACGTTGTGAGGGTAAACAACTGGCGGTATGGATGCGGCGGGACCAGAG
AAAAATCACTCAGGGTCAATGCCAGCGCTTCGTTAATACAGATGTAGGTGTTCCACAGGGTAGCCAGCAG
CATCCTGCGATGCAGATCCGGAACATAATGGTGCAGGGCGCTGACTTCCGCGTTTCCAGACTTTACGAAA
CACGGAAACCGAAGACCATTCATGTTGTTGCTCAGGTCGCAGACGTTTTGCAGCAGCAGTCGCTTCACGT
TCGCTCGCGTATCGGTGATTCATTCTGCTAACCAGTAAGGCAACCCCGCCAGCCTAGCCGGGTCCTCAAC
GACAGGAGCACGATCATGCGCACCCGTGGGGCCGCCATGCCGGCGATAATGGCCTGCTTCTCGCCGAAAC
GTTTGGTGGCGGGACCAGTGACGAAGGCTTGAGCGAGGGCGTGCAAGATTCCGAATACCGCAAGCGACAG
GCCGATCATCGTCGCGCTCCAGCGAAAGCGGTCCTCGCCGAAAATGACCCAGAGCGCTGCCGGCACCTGT
CCTACGAGTTGCATGATAAAGAAGACAGTCATAAGTGCGGCGACGATAGTCATGCCCCGCGCCCACCGGA
AGGAGCTGACTGGGTTGAAGGCTCTCAAGGGCATCGGTCGAGATCCCGGTGCCTAATGAGTGAGCTAACT
TACATTAATTGCGTTGCGCTCACTGCCCGCTTTCCAGTCGGGAAACCTGTCGTGCCAGCTGCATTAATGA
ATCGGCCAACGCGCGGGGAGAGGCGGTTTGCGTATTGGGCGCCAGGGTGGTTTTTCTTTTCACCAGTGAG
ACGGGCAACAGCTGATTGCCCTTCACCGCCTGGCCCTGAGAGAGTTGCAGCAAGCGGTCCACGCTGGTTT
GCCCCAGCAGGCGAAAATCCTGTTTGATGGTGGTTAACGGCGGGATATAACATGAGCTGTCTTCGGTATC
GTCGTATCCCACTACCGAGATATCCGCACCAACGCGCAGCCCGGACTCGGTAATGGCGCGCATTGCGCCC
AGCGCCATCTGATCGTTGGCAACCAGCATCGCAGTGGGAACGATGCCCTCATTCAGCATTTGCATGGTTT
GTTGAAAACCGGACATGGCACTCCAGTCGCCTTCCCGTTCCGCTATCGGCTGAATTTGATTGCGAGTGAG
ATATTTATGCCAGCCAGCCAGACGCAGACGCGCCGAGACAGAACTTAATGGGCCCGCTAACAGCGCGATT
TGCTGGTGACCCAATGCGACCAGATGCTCCACGCCCAGTCGCGTACCGTCTTCATGGGAGAAAATAATAC
TGTTGATGGGTGTCTGGTCAGAGACATCAAGAAATAACGCCGGAACATTAGTGCAGGCAGCTTCCACAGC
AATGGCATCCTGGTCATCCAGCGGATAGTTAATGATCAGCCCACTGACGCGTTGCGCGAGAAGATTGTGC
ACCGCCGCTTTACAGGCTTCGACGCCGCTTCGTTCTACCATCGACACCACCACGCTGGCACCCAGTTGAT
CGGCGCGAGATTTAATCGCCGCGACAATTTGCGACGGCGCGTGCAGGGCCAGACTGGAGGTGGCAACGCC
AATCAGCAACGACTGTTTGCCCGCCAGTTGTTGTGCCACGCGGTTGGGAATGTAATTCAGCTCCGCCATC
GCCGCTTCCACTTTTTCCCGCGTTTTCGCAGAAACGTGGCTGGCCTGGTTCACCACGCGGGAAACGGTCT
GATAAGAGACACCGGCATACTCTGCGACATCGTATAACGTTACTGGTTTCACATTCACCACCCTGAATTG
ACTCTCTTCCGGGCGCTATCATGCCATACCGCGAAAGGTTTTGCGCCATTCGATGGTGTCCGGGATCTCG
ACGCTCTCCCTTATGCGACTCCTGCATTAGGAAGCAGCCCAGTAGTAGGTTGAGGCCGTTGAGCACCGCC
GCCGCAAGGAATGGTGCATGCAAGGAGATGGCGCCCAACAGTCCCCCGGCCACGGGGCCTGCCACCATAC
CCACGCCGAAACAAGCGCTCATGAGCCCGAAGTGGCGAGCCCGATCTTCCCCATCGGTGATGTCGGCGAT
ATAGGCGCCAGCAACCGCACCTGTGGCGCCGGTGATGCCGGCCACGATGCGTCCGGCGTAGAGGATCGAG
ATCTCGATCCCGCGAAAT
Features (pLannotate 1.2.2; 21 found; start..end, strand, type, name):
      1..19      +  promoter       T7 promoter: promoter for bacteriophage T7 RNA polymerase
     20..44      +  protein_bind   lac operator: The lac repressor binds to the lac operator to inhibit transcription in E. coli. This inhibition can be relieved by adding lactose or isopropyl-β-D-thiogalactopyranoside (IPTG). lac repressor encoded by lacI
     59..81      +  RBS            RBS: efficient ribosome binding site from bacteriophage T7 gene 10 (Olins and Rangwala, 1989)
    100..116     +  CDS            capTEV™ (fragment): composite tag for in vivo biotinylation, TEV protease cleavage, and 6xHis tagging
    127..144     +  CDS            thrombin site: thrombin recognition and cleavage site
    151..1251    +  CDS            MBP: maltose binding protein from E. coli; malE (mutated); This version of the gene does not encode a signal sequence, so MBP will remain in the cytosol.
   1876..1893    +  CDS            9xHis (fragment): 9xHis affinity tag
   1903..1952    +  CDS            SET1 (fragment): solubility-enhancement tag derived from T7 phage gene 10B
   1960..2007    +  terminator     T7 terminator: transcription terminator for bacteriophage T7 RNA polymerase
   2044..2472    +  rep_origin     f1 ori (sequence partly withheld): f1 bacteriophage origin of replication; arrow indicates direction of (+) strand synthesis
   2525..2582    +  promoter       AmpR promoter (fragment): bla
   2591..3406    -  CDS            KanR: aminoglycoside phosphotransferase; aph(3')-Ia; confers resistance to kanamycin in bacteria or G418 (Geneticin®) in eukaryotes
   3528..4116    +  rep_origin     ori: high-copy-number ColE1/pMB1/pBR322/pUC origin of replication
   4302..4441    -  misc_feature   bom: basis of mobility region from pBR322
   4543..4734    -  CDS            rop: Rop protein, which maintains plasmids at low copy number; rop
   4751..5131    +  CDS            YPB1_ECOLX: Protein predicted: Swiss-Prot protein existence level 4. From Escherichia coli.
   5203..5494    -  CDS            TcR (fragment): tetracycline efflux protein; tet; confers resistance to tetracycline
   5509..5530    -  protein_bind   CAP binding site: CAP binding activates transcription in the presence of cAMP. E. coli catabolite activator protein
   5543..6625    -  CDS            lacI: lac repressor; lacI; The lac repressor binds to the lac operator to inhibit transcription in E. coli. This inhibition can be relieved by adding lactose or isopropyl-β-D-thiogalactopyranoside (IPTG).
   6626..6703    -  promoter       lacI promoter: lacI
   6711..6990    -  CDS            TcR (fragment): tetracycline efflux protein; tet; confers resistance to tetracycline
