[The description below was written by a language model from this plasmid's Addgene catalogue record and pLannotate feature annotations shown in this document.]
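Description:
pHIT342 is a bacterial expression plasmid built on pHIT198, a derivative of pET-28a, and is designed to produce an N-terminal fragment of the Caenorhabditis elegans protein SYP-1 in E. coli as a recombinant antigen. The sequenced construct is about 7.0 kb. It replicates from a ColE1/pBR322-type origin accompanied by the bom region and the rop gene, which keeps copy number low, consistent with the catalogue entry. Selection is by kanamycin through an aph(3')-Ia cassette. An f1 origin is also present, and short tetracycline-resistance fragments appear to be non-functional remnants of the pBR322 lineage.

Expression is driven by the T7lac arrangement: a T7 promoter followed immediately by a lac operator and the T7 gene 10 ribosome binding site, with a plasmid-borne lacI gene supplying repressor. Transcription therefore requires a host providing T7 RNA polymerase and is induced with IPTG. The open reading frame begins with a 6xHis tag (annotated as a fragment of a composite tag) and a thrombin cleavage site, followed by a signal-less, cytosolic maltose binding protein. The syp-1 fragment, cloned between NotI and XhoI, is not annotated in the feature table but presumably occupies the unannotated interval between MBP and a second histidine-tag match that precedes the T7 terminator. Whether that downstream His sequence is translated in frame is not stated. MBP generally aids solubility, and both tags allow affinity purification. The record says the purified fusion is used as an antigen, which implies raising antibodies against SYP-1.
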