Addgene plasmid #204514: pHIT342
Purpose: Bacterial expression of SYP-1 N-terminal fragment with 6xHis and maltose binding protein tags for use as an antigen
Depositing lab: Yuji Kohara. Depositing organization: National Institute of Genetics. Publication: A small RNA system ensures accurate homologous pairing and unpaired silencing of meiotic chromosomes. Tabara H, Mitani S, Mochizuki M, Kohara Y, Nagata K. EMBO J. 2023 Jun 1;42(11):e105002. doi: 10.15252/embj.2020105002. Epub 2023 Apr 20. PubMed 37078421.
Backbone
  Vector backbone: pHIT198 (derived from pET-28a)
  Backbone size w/o insert (bp): 6442
  Vector type: Bacterial Expression
Growth in bacteria
  Bacterial resistance: Kanamycin, 50 μg/mL
  Growth temperature: 37°C
  Growth strain: DH5alpha
  Copy number: Low Copy
Gene/Insert
  Gene/Insert name: N-terminal fragment of syp-1 (C. elegans)
  Species: C. elegans (nematode)
  Promoter: T7lac
  Tag / fusion protein: 6xHis, MBP (N terminal on insert)
  Cloning method: Restriction Enzyme; 5′ cloning site NotI (unknown if destroyed); 3′ cloning site XhoI (unknown if destroyed)
  Sequencing primers: 5′ MBP_sense; 3′ T7 terminator, reverse primer
Terms and licenses: Academic/Nonprofit Terms; Industry Terms: Not Available to Industry
How to cite: pHIT342 was a gift from Yuji Kohara (Addgene plasmid # 204514 ; http://n2t.net/addgene:204514 ; RRID:Addgene_204514)
